Addgene plasmid #177049: pEPQD1CB0117
Purpose: MoClo Level 1, position 6, transcriptional unit for transient expression of iridoid synthase (CrISY) from Catharanthus roseus driven by 35S promoter
Depositing lab: Nicola Patron. Depositing organization: Earlham Institute. Publication: Reconstitution of monoterpene indole alkaloid biosynthesis in genome engineered Nicotiana benthamiana. Dudley QM, Jo S, Guerrero DAS, Chhetry M, Smedley MA, Harwood WA, Sherden NH, O'Connor SE, Caputi L, Patron NJ. Commun Biol. 2022 Sep 10;5(1):949. doi: 10.1038/s42003-022-03904-w. PubMed 36088516.
Backbone
  Vector backbone: pICH47781
  Vector type: Synthetic Biology
Growth in bacteria
  Bacterial resistance: Ampicillin, 100 μg/mL
  Growth temperature: 37°C
  Growth strain: DH5alpha
  Copy number: High Copy
Gene/Insert
  Gene/Insert name: iridoid synthase (CrISY) from Catharanthus roseus (alt name: P6_35SshortTMV-CrISY-35Sterm)
  Species: Other
  Cloning method: Restriction Enzyme; 5′ cloning site Unknown (unknown if destroyed); 3′ cloning site Unknown (unknown if destroyed)
  Sequencing primers: 5′ CTGGTGGCAGGATATATTGTGGTG; 3′ GAACCCTGTGGTTGGCATGCACATAC
Terms and licenses: Academic/Nonprofit Terms; Industry Terms: Not Available to Industry
How to cite: pEPQD1CB0117 was a gift from Nicola Patron (Addgene plasmid # 177049 ; http://n2t.net/addgene:177049 ; RRID:Addgene_177049)
