[The description below was written by a language model from this plasmid's Addgene catalogue record and pLannotate feature annotations shown in this document.]
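Description:
pEPQD1CB0117 is a MoClo (Golden Gate modular cloning) Level 1 plasmid built in the pICH47781 acceptor backbone, which defines position 6 in the MoClo assembly hierarchy. It is a binary-type vector: the annotated sequence (about 6.3 kb) carries nopaline C58 left and right T-DNA border repeats flanking the payload, so that the cassette can be transferred into plant cells by Agrobacterium. Outside the borders, the backbone combines a high-copy ColE1/pUC-type origin for propagation in E. coli with the broad-host-range incP oriV and its replication initiator gene trfA, which support maintenance in Agrobacterium. Selection in bacteria is by ampicillin/carbenicillin resistance from β-lactamase (AmpR) under its own promoter. A short TetR fragment is also annotated and appears to be a backbone remnant.

The T-DNA holds a single transcriptional unit. A CaMV 35S promoter (described in the record as a short version) is followed by the tobacco mosaic virus Ω 5' leader, a translational enhancer, then the coding sequence for iridoid synthase (CrISY) from Catharanthus roseus, and finally the CaMV 35S polyadenylation signal/terminator. Iridoid synthase cyclises the linear monoterpene 8-oxogeranial to form the iridoid ring scaffold, an early step toward monoterpene indole alkaloids. No epitope tag or reporter is annotated.

The construct is intended for strong constitutive transient expression of CrISY in plants. The associated work concerns reconstituting monoterpene indole alkaloid biosynthesis in Nicotiana benthamiana. As a position-6 Level 1 unit, it can be used alone or combined with units at other positions into multigene Level 2 assemblies.
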