Features (pLannotate 1.2.2; 13 found; start..end, strand, type, name):
    136..160     +  misc_feature   LB T-DNA repeat: left border repeat from nopaline C58 T-DNA
    346..691     +  promoter       CaMV 35S promoter: strong constitutive promoter from cauliflower mosaic virus
    643..689     +  promoter       minimal CaMV 35S promoter: minimal 35S promoter from cauliflower mosaic virus
    720..773     +  misc_feature   TMV Ω: translational enhancer from the tobacco mosaic virus 5'-leader sequence (Gallie et al., 1988)
    782..1945    +  CDS            IRIS_CATRO: Experimental evidence at protein level: Swiss-Prot protein existence level 1. Iridoid synthase that catalyzes the first step in generation of the iridoid ring scaffold using the linear monoterpene (6E)-8- oxogeranial as substrate. Iridoids comprise a large family of distinctive bicyclic monoterpenes that possess a wide range of pharmacological activities, including anticancer, anti-inflammatory, antifungal and antibacterial activities. From Catharanthus roseus (Madagascar periwinkle) (Vinca rosea).
   1983..2157    +  polyA_signal   CaMV poly(A) signal: cauliflower mosaic virus polyadenylation signal
   2202..2226    +  misc_feature   RB T-DNA repeat: right border repeat from nopaline C58 T-DNA
   2338..2358    -  CDS            TetR (fragment): tetracycline resistance regulatory protein; tetR
   2385..3530    -  CDS            trfA: TRFA_ECOLX - Experimental evidence at protein level: Swiss-Prot protein existence level 1. Also involved in plasmid copy number control, promoting intermolecular coupling of protein bound iterons at oriV, which inhibits replication initiation. From Escherichia coli.
   3866..4454    -  rep_origin     ori: high-copy-number ColE1/pMB1/pBR322/pUC origin of replication
   4625..5485    -  CDS            AmpR: β-lactamase; bla; confers resistance to ampicillin, carbenicillin, and related antibiotics
   5486..5590    -  promoter       AmpR promoter: bla
   5677..44      -  rep_origin     oriV (across the origin): incP origin of replication
>Addgene plasmid #177049 | pEPQD1CB0117 | addgene full sequence | sequence record 349497 | Addgene NGS Result
CGGCCGCCAGCCCAGCGGCGAGGGCAACCAGCCCGGTGAGCGTCGCAAAGGAGATCCTGATCTGACTGAT
GGGCTGCCTGTATCGAGTGGTGATTTTGTGCCGAGCTGCCGGTCGGGGAGCTGTTGGCTGGCTGGTGGCA
GGATATATTGTGGTGTAAACAAATTGACGCTTAGACAACTTAATAACACATTGCGGACGTTTTTAATGTA
CTGGGGTGGATGCAGTGGGCCCCACTCTGTGAAGACAATGTGGAATTCCTCGAGGGAGGTCAACATGGTG
GAGCACGACACTCTGGTCTACTCCAAAAATGTCAAAGATACAGTCTCAGAAGATCAAAGGGCTATTGAGA
CTTTTCAACAAAGGATAATTTCGGGAAACCTCCTCGGATTCCATTGCCCAGCTATCTGTCACTTCATCGA
AAGGACAGTAGAAAAGGAAGGTGGCTCCTACAAATGCCATCATTGCGATAAAGGAAAGGCTATCATTCAA
GATCTCTCTGCCGACAGTGGTCCCAAAGATGGACCCCCACCCACGAGGAGCATCGTGGAAAAAGAAGAGG
TTCCAACCACGTCTACAAAGCAAGTGGATTGATGTGACATCTCCACTGACGTAAGGGATGACGCACAATC
CCACTATCCTTCGCAAGACCCTTCCTCTATATAAGGAAGTTCATTTCATTTGGAGAGGACACGCTCGAGT
ATAAGAGCTCATTTTTACAACAATTACCAACAACAACAAACAACAAACAACATTACAATTACATTTACAA
TTATCGATACAATGAGTTGGTGGTGGAAGAGGTCCATTGGTGCTGGAAAGAACTTACCAAACCAGAACAA
AGAAAATGGAGTTTGTAAAAGCTACAAGAGTGTGGCACTAGTAGTAGGAGTCACCGGCATTGTTGGCAGT
AGTTTAGCCGAAGTTCTAAAGCTACCAGACACCCCTGGAGGTCCCTGGAAGGTATACGGCGTGGCAAGGC
GCCCATGCCCTGTATGGCTAGCCAAAAAACCAGTTGAGTACATCCAATGTGATGTCTCAGATAATCAAGA
AACAATTTCTAAATTATCTCCACTTAAGGACATAACTCATATATTCTATGTTTCTTGGATTGGATCAGAA
GATTGCCAAACAAATGCTACAATGTTCAAAAACATCCTTAATTCAGTGATTCCTAATGCTTCAAATCTCC
AACATGTGTGTCTCCAAACAGGAATCAAACATTATTTTGGTATTTTTGAAGAAGGTTCTAAAGTTGTACC
ACATGATTCGCCTTTTACCGAGGATTTACCTAGGCTAAATGTCCCAAATTTCTACCATGATCTTGAAGAT
ATACTGTATGAAGAAACTGGCAAGAACAATTTAACATGGTCTGTCCATAGACCAGCTCTGGTTTTCGGGT
TTTCCCCATGTAGTATGATGAACATTGTCAGTACATTATGCGTTTACGCCACAATTTGTAAACATGAAAA
TAAGGCCTTGGTTTATCCAGGTAGTAAAAATTCATGGAATTGTTATGCTGATGCTGTTGATGCAGATTTA
GTAGCCGAGCACGAAATTTGGGCAGCAGTTGATCCTAAGGCTAAAAATCAAGTATTGAATTGTAACAATG
GGGATGTTTTTAAATGGAAACATATTTGGAAGAAATTAGCAGAGGAATTTGGGATTGAAATGGTGGGATA
TGTTGAAGGTAAAGAACAAGTTAGTTTGGCTGAGTTAATGAAGGATAAAGATCAAGTTTGGGATGAAATT
GTTAAGAAGAACAATTTAGTACCTACTAAATTGAAAGAAATTGCTGCCTTTTGGTTTGCTGATATTGCTT
TTTGTTCTGAGAATTTGATTAGTAGTATGAACAAAAGTAAGGAATTAGGGTTCTTGGGTTTTAGGAATTC
GATGAAATCGTTTGTTTCTTGTATTGATAAGATGAGGGATTATAGGTTTATTCCTTAGGCTTCTCTAGCT
AGAGTCGATCGACAAGCTCGAGTTTCTCCATAATAATGTGTGAGTAGTTCCCAGATAAGGGAATTAGGGT
TCCTATAGGGTTTCGCTCATGTGTTGAGCATATAAGAAACCCTTAGTATGTATTTGTATTTGTAAAATAC
TTCTATCAATAAAATTTCTAATTCCTAAAACCAAAATCCAGTACTAAAATCCAGATCGCTGAGCTTGTCT
TCTGCACGAAGTGGTTTAAACTATCAGTGTTTGACAGGATATATTGGCGGGTAAACCTAAGAGAAAAGAG
CGTTTATTAGAATAATCGGATATTTAAAAGGGCGTGAAAAGGTTTATCCGTTCGTCCATTTGTATGTGCA
TGCCAACCACAGGGTTCCCCAGATCAGGCGCTGGCTGCTGAACCCCCAGCCGGAACTGACCCCACAAGGC
CCTAGCGTTTGCAATGCACCAGGTCATCATTGACCCAGGCGTGTTCCACCAGGCCGCTGCCTCGCAACTC
TTCGCAGGCTTCGCCGACCTGCTCGCGCCACTTCTTCACGCGGGTGGAATCCGATCCGCACATGAGGCGG
AAGGTTTCCAGCTTGAGCGGGTACGGCTCCCGGTGCGAGCTGAAATAGTCGAACATCCGTCGGGCCGTCG
GCGACAGCTTGCGGTACTTCTCCCATATGAATTTCGTGTAGTGGTCGCCAGCAAACAGCACGACGATTTC
CTCGTCGATCAGGACCTGGCAACGGGACGTTTTCTTGCCACGGTCCAGGACGCGGAAGCGGTGCAGCAGC
GACACCGATTCCAGGTGCCCAACGCGGTCGGACGTGAAGCCCATCGCCGTCGCCTGTAGGCGCGACAGGC
ATTCCTCGGCCTTCGTGTAATACCGGCCATTGATCGACCAGCCCAGGTCCTGGCAAAGCTCGTAGAACGT
GAAGGTGATCGGCTCGCCGATAGGGGTGCGCTTCGCGTACTCCAACACCTGCTGCCACACCAGTTCGTCA
TCGTCGGCCCGCAGCTCGACGCCGGTGTAGGTGATCTTCACGTCCTTGTTGACGTGGAAAATGACCTTGT
TTTGCAGCGCCTCGCGCGGGATTTTCTTGTTGCGCGTGGTGAACAGGGCAGAGCGGGCCGTGTCGTTTGG
CATCGCTCGCATCGTGTCCGGCCACGGCGCAATATCGAACAAGGAAAGCTGCATTTCCTTGATCTGCTGC
TTCGTGTGTTTCAGCAACGCGGCCTGCTTGGCCTCGCTGACCTGTTTTGCCAGGTCCTCGCCGGCGGTTT
TTCGCTTCTTGGTCGTCATAGTTCCTCGCGTGTCGATGGTCATCGACTTCGCCAAACCTGCCGCCTCCTG
TTCAAGACGACGCGAACGCTCCACGGCGGCCGATGGCGCGGGCAGGGCAGGGGGAGCCAGTTGCACGCTG
TCGCGCTCGATCTTGGCCGTAGCTTGCTGGACCATCGAGCCGACGGACTGGAAGGTTTCGCGGGGCGCAC
GCATGACGGTGCGGCTTGCGATGGTTTCGGCATCCTCGGCGGAAAACCCCGCGTCGATCAGTTCTTGCCT
GTATGCCTTCCGGTCAAACGTCCGATTCATTCACCCTCCTTGCGGGATTGCCCCGACTCACGCCGGGGCA
ATGTGCCCTTATTCCTGATTTGACCCGCCTGGTGCCTTGGTGTCCAGATAATCCACCTTATCGGCAATGA
AGTCGGTCCCGTAGACCGTCTGGCCGTCCTTCTCGTACTTGGTATTCCGAATCTTGCCCTGCACGAATAC
CAGCGACCCCTTGCCCAAATACTTGCCGTGGGCCTCGGCCTGAGAGCCAAAACACTTGATGCGGAAGAAG
TCGGTGCGCTCCTGCTTGTCGCCGGCATCGTTGCGCCACATCTAGGATCTGCCAGGAACCGTAAAAAGGC
CGCGTTGCTGGCGTTTTTCCATAGGCTCCGCCCCCCTGACGAGCATCACAAAAATCGACGCTCAAGTCAG
AGGTGGCGAAACCCGACAGGACTATAAAGATACCAGGCGTTTCCCCCTGGAAGCTCCCTCGTGCGCTCTC
CTGTTCCGACCCTGCCGCTTACCGGATACCTGTCCGCCTTTCTCCCTTCGGGAAGCGTGGCGCTTTCTCA
TAGCTCACGCTGTAGGTATCTCAGTTCGGTGTAGGTCGTTCGCTCCAAGCTGGGCTGTGTGCACGAACCC
CCCGTTCAGCCCGACCGCTGCGCCTTATCCGGTAACTATCGTCTTGAGTCCAACCCGGTAAGACACGACT
TATCGCCACTGGCAGCAGCCACTGGTAACAGGATTAGCAGAGCGAGGTATGTAGGCGGTGCTACAGAGTT
CTTGAAGTGGTGGCCTAACTACGGCTACACTAGAAGAACAGTATTTGGTATCTGCGCTCTGCTGAAGCCA
GTTACCTTCGGAAAAAGAGTTGGTAGCTCTTGATCCGGCAAACAAACCACCGCTGGTAGCGGTGGTTTTT
TTGTTTGCAAGCAGCAGATTACGCGCAGAAAAAAAGGATCTCAAGAAGATCCTTTGATCTTTTCTACGGG
GTCTGACGCTCAGTGGAACGAAAACTCACGTTAAGGGATTTTGGTCATGAGATTATCAAAAAGGATCTTC
ACCTAGATCCTTTTAAATTAAAAATGAAGTTTTAAATCAATCTAAAGTATATATGAGTAAACTTGGTCTG
ACAGTTACCAATGCTTAATCAGTGAGGCACCTATCTCAGCGATCTGTCTATTTCGTTCATCCATAGTTGC
CTGACTCCCCGTCGTGTAGATAACTACGATACGGGAGGGCTTACCATCTGGCCCCAGTGCTGCAATGATA
CCGCGAGAACCACGCTCACCGGCTCCAGATTTATCAGCAATAAACCAGCCAGCCGGAAGGGCCGAGCGCA
GAAGTGGTCCTGCAACTTTATCCGCCTCCATCCAGTCTATTAATTGTTGCCGGGAAGCTAGAGTAAGTAG
TTCGCCAGTTAATAGTTTGCGCAACGTTGTTGCCATTGCTACAGGCATCGTGGTGTCACGCTCGTCGTTT
GGTATGGCTTCATTCAGCTCCGGTTCCCAACGATCAAGGCGAGTTACATGATCCCCCATGTTGTGCAAAA
AAGCGGTTAGCTCCTTCGGTCCTCCGATCGTTGTCAGAAGTAAGTTGGCCGCAGTGTTATCACTCATGGT
TATGGCAGCACTGCATAATTCTCTTACTGTCATGCCATCCGTAAGATGCTTTTCTGTGACTGGTGAGTAC
TCAACCAAGTCATTCTGAGAATAGTGTATGCGGCGACCGAGTTGCTCTTGCCCGGCGTCAATACGGGATA
ATACCGCGCCACATAGCAGAACTTTAAAAGTGCTCATCATTGGAAAACGTTCTTCGGGGCGAAAACTCTC
AAGGATCTTACCGCTGTTGAGATCCAGTTCGATGTAACCCACTCGTGCACCCAACTGATCTTCAGCATCT
TTTACTTTCACCAGCGTTTCTGGGTGAGCAAAAACAGGAAGGCAAAATGCCGCAAAAAAGGGAATAAGGG
CGACACGGAAATGTTGAATACTCATACTCTTCCTTTTTCAATATTATTGAAGCATTTATCAAGGTTATTG
TCTCATGAGCGGATACATATTTGAATGTATTTAGAAAAATAAACAAATAGGGGTTCCGCGCACGAATTGG
CCAGCGCTGCCATTTTTGGGGTGAGGCCGTTCGCGGCCGAGGGGCGCAGCCCCTGGGGGGATGGGAGGCC
CGCGTTAGCGGGCCGGGAGGGTTCGAGAAGGGGGGGCACCCCCCTTCGGCGTGCGCGGTCACGCGCACAG
GGCGCAGCCCTGGTTAAAAACAAGGTTTATAAATATTGGTTTAAAAGCAGGTTAAAAGACAGGTTAGCGG
TGGCCGAAAAACGGGCGGAAACCCTTGCAAATGCTGGATTTTCTGCCTGTGGACAGCCCCTCAAATGTCA
ATAGGTGCGCCCCTCATCTGTCAGCACTCTGCCCCTCAAGTGTCAAGGATCGCGCCCCTCATCTGTCAGT
AGTCGCGCCCCTCAAGTGTCAATACCGCAGGGCACTTATCCCCAGGCTTGTCCACATCATCTGTGGGAAA
CTCGCGTAAAATCAGGCGTTTTCGCCGATTTGCGAGGCTGGCCAGCTCCACGTCGCCGGCCGAAATCGAG
CCTGCCCCTCATCTGTCAACGCCGCGCCGGGTGAGTCGGCCCCTCAAGTGTCAACGTCCGCCCCTCATCT
GTCAGTGAGGGCCAAGTTTTCCGCGAGGTATCCACAACGCCGGCGGCCGCGGTGTCTCGCACACGGCTTC
GACGGCGTTTCTGGCGCGTTTGCAGGGCCATAGA
